Addgene plasmid #177015: pRN3P_T3_BE3_IVT
Purpose: Plasmid to be used as DNA template for in-vitro RNA transcription of the BE3 base editor (C to T) by T3 RNA polymerase
Depositing lab: Timo Otonkoski. Publication: Simultaneous high-efficiency base editing and reprogramming of patient fibroblasts. Jalil S, Keskinen T, Maldonado R, Sokka J, Trokovic R, Otonkoski T, Wartiovaara K. Stem Cell Reports. 2021 Nov 16. pii: S2213-6711(21)00552-X. doi: 10.1016/j.stemcr.2021.10.017. PubMed 34822772.
Backbone
  Vector backbone: pRN3P
  Backbone manufacturer: Torres-Padilla et al., 2007
  Backbone size w/o insert (bp): 3091
  Total vector size (bp): 8351
  Vector type: CRISPR ; Vector for in-vitro transcription
Growth in bacteria
  Bacterial resistance: Ampicillin, 100 μg/mL
  Growth temperature: 30°C
  Growth strain: NEB Stable
  Growth instructions: Grow solid and liquid cultures always at 30°C
  Copy number: Unknown
Gene/Insert
  Gene/Insert name: BE3 (alt name: Cytosine Base Editor)
  Species: Synthetic
  Insert size (bp): 5260
  Promoter: T3 promoter
  Cloning method: Restriction Enzyme; 5′ cloning site BamhI (not destroyed); 3′ cloning site NotI (not destroyed)
  Sequencing primers: 5′ atgagctcagagactggcccag; 3′ ttagactttcctcttcttcttg
Terms and licenses: Academic/Nonprofit Terms; Industry Terms: Not Available to Industry
How to cite: pRN3P_T3_BE3_IVT was a gift from Timo Otonkoski (Addgene plasmid # 177015 ; http://n2t.net/addgene:177015 ; RRID:Addgene_177015)
