[The description below was written by a language model from this plasmid's Addgene catalogue record and pLannotate feature annotations shown in this document.]
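Description:
pRN3P_T3_BE3_IVT is an 8,351 bp bacterial plasmid that serves as a DNA template for in vitro transcription of mRNA encoding the BE3 cytosine base editor, rather than as a direct expression vector. It is built on the pRN3P backbone, a pBluescript-type vector that retains a high-copy ColE1/pUC origin, an f1 phage origin, the β-lactamase gene for ampicillin selection, and remnants of the lac promoter/operator, lacZα and lacI regions. The copy number is listed as unknown in the catalogue despite the pUC-type origin in the annotation.

The roughly 5.3 kb synthetic insert was cloned between BamHI and NotI sites, both retained, downstream of a bacteriophage T3 promoter. The transcription unit is flanked by the Xenopus laevis β-globin 5′ UTR, which acts as a translational enhancer, and the matching β-globin 3′ UTR, an arrangement commonly used to improve the translation and stability of synthetic transcripts. The open reading frame encodes rat APOBEC1 cytidine deaminase joined through a short linker to Streptococcus pyogenes Cas9, followed by the uracil-DNA glycosylase inhibitor (UGI) from Bacillus phage PBS2. The short segment that the automated annotation labels as an ABE(7.10) fragment most likely reflects this shared linker rather than any adenine deaminase content. In this design, guide-RNA-directed Cas9 positions the deaminase on target DNA, and UGI blocks uracil excision so that C-to-T conversions are retained. A T7 promoter lies in the opposite orientation beyond the 3′ UTR.

T3 RNA polymerase transcription from this template yields BE3 mRNA for delivery into cells. The associated publication applied this approach to combined base editing and reprogramming of patient fibroblasts.
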