Features (pLannotate 1.2.2; 18 found; start..end, strand, type, name):
     45..63      +  promoter       T3 promoter: promoter for bacteriophage T3 RNA polymerase
     88..130     +  5'UTR          Xenopus globin 5'-UTR: translational enhancer from the 5'-UTR of the major beta-globin gene of Xenopus laevis
    138..155     -  misc_feature   MCS (fragment): pBluescript multiple cloning site
    169..855     +  CDS            Apobec1: ABEC1_RAT - Experimental evidence at protein level: Swiss-Prot protein existence level 1. Catalytic component of the apolipoprotein B mRNA editing enzyme complex which is responsible for the postranscriptional editing of a CAA codon for Gln to a UAA codon for stop in the APOB mRNA. May also play a role in the epigenetic regulation of gene expression by participating in DNA demethylation. From Rattus norvegicus (Rat).
    856..903     +  CDS            ABE(7.10) (fragment): adenine base editor comprising wild-type E. coli TadA fused to the evolved TadA*(7.10) mutant (Gaudelli et al., 2017)
    904..5003    +  CDS            Cas9 (fragment): Cas9 (Csn1) endonuclease from the Streptococcus pyogenes Type II CRISPR/Cas system generates RNA-guided double strand breaks in DNA
   5017..5265    +  CDS            UGI: UNGI_BPPB2 - Experimental evidence at protein level: Swiss-Prot protein existence level 1. This protein binds specifically and reversibly to the host uracil-DNA glycosylase, preventing removal of uracil residues from PBS2 DNA by the host uracil-excision repair system. From Bacillus phage PBS2 (Bacteriophage PBS2).
   5335..5460    +  3'UTR          Xenopus globin 3'-UTR: 3'-UTR of the major beta-globin gene of Xenopus laevis
   5584..5602    -  promoter       T7 promoter: promoter for bacteriophage T7 RNA polymerase
   5605..5762    +  CDS            lacZα (fragment): LacZα fragment of β-galactosidase; lacZ fragment
   5794..6222    -  rep_origin     f1 ori (sequence partly withheld): f1 bacteriophage origin of replication; arrow indicates direction of (+) strand synthesis
   6249..6353    +  promoter       AmpR promoter: bla
   6354..7214    +  CDS            AmpR: β-lactamase; bla; confers resistance to ampicillin, carbenicillin, and related antibiotics
   7385..7973    +  rep_origin     ori: high-copy-number ColE1/pMB1/pBR322/pUC origin of replication
   8156..8248    +  CDS            lacI (fragment): lac repressor; lacI; The lac repressor binds to the lac operator to inhibit transcription in E. coli. This inhibition can be relieved by adding lactose or isopropyl-β-D-thiogalactopyranoside (IPTG).
   8261..8282    +  protein_bind   CAP binding site: CAP binding activates transcription in the presence of cAMP. E. coli catabolite activator protein
   8297..8327    +  promoter       lac promoter: promoter for the E. coli lac operon
   8335..8351    +  protein_bind   lac operator: The lac repressor binds to the lac operator to inhibit transcription in E. coli. This inhibition can be relieved by adding lactose or isopropyl-β-D-thiogalactopyranoside (IPTG). lac repressor encoded by lacI
>Addgene plasmid #177015 | pRN3P_T3_BE3_IVT | addgene full sequence | sequence record 348280 | Addgene NGS Result
TTTCACACAGGAAACAGCTATGACCATGATTACGCCAAGCTCGAAATTAACCCTCACTAAAGGGAACAAA
AGCTGGAGCTAAGCTTGCTTGTTCTTTTTGCAGAAGCTCAGAATAAACGCTCAACTTTGGCAGATCTGAA
TTCCTGCAGCCCGGGATCCACAGCCACCATGAGCTCAGAGACTGGCCCAGTGGCTGTGGACCCCACATTG
AGACGGCGGATCGAGCCCCATGAGTTTGAGGTATTCTTCGATCCGAGAGAGCTCCGCAAGGAGACCTGCC
TGCTTTACGAAATTAATTGGGGGGGCCGGCACTCCATTTGGCGACATACATCACAGAACACTAACAAGCA
CGTCGAAGTCAACTTCATCGAGAAGTTCACGACAGAAAGATATTTCTGTCCGAACACAAGGTGCAGCATT
ACCTGGTTTCTCAGCTGGAGCCCATGCGGCGAATGTAGTAGGGCCATCACTGAATTCCTGTCAAGGTATC
CCCACGTCACTCTGTTTATTTACATCGCAAGGCTGTACCACCACGCTGACCCCCGCAATCGACAAGGCCT
GCGGGATTTGATCTCTTCAGGTGTGACTATCCAAATTATGACTGAGCAGGAGTCAGGATACTGCTGGAGA
AACTTTGTGAATTATAGCCCGAGTAATGAAGCCCACTGGCCTAGGTATCCCCATCTGTGGGTACGACTGT
ACGTTCTTGAACTGTACTGCATCATACTGGGCCTGCCTCCTTGTCTCAACATTCTGAGAAGGAAGCAGCC
ACAGCTGACATTCTTTACCATCGCTCTTCAGTCTTGTCATTACCAGCGACTGCCCCCACACATTCTCTGG
GCCACCGGGTTGAAAAGCGGCAGCGAGACTCCCGGGACCTCAGAGTCCGCCACACCCGAAAGTGACAAGA
AGTACAGCATCGGCCTGGCCATCGGCACCAACTCTGTGGGCTGGGCCGTGATCACCGACGAGTACAAGGT
GCCCAGCAAGAAATTCAAGGTGCTGGGCAACACCGACCGGCACAGCATCAAGAAGAACCTGATCGGAGCC
CTGCTGTTCGACAGCGGCGAAACAGCCGAGGCCACCCGGCTGAAGAGAACCGCCAGAAGAAGATACACCA
GACGGAAGAACCGGATCTGCTATCTGCAAGAGATCTTCAGCAACGAGATGGCCAAGGTGGACGACAGCTT
CTTCCACAGACTGGAAGAGTCCTTCCTGGTGGAAGAGGATAAGAAGCACGAGCGGCACCCCATCTTCGGC
AACATCGTGGACGAGGTGGCCTACCACGAGAAGTACCCCACCATCTACCACCTGAGAAAGAAACTGGTGG
ACAGCACCGACAAGGCCGACCTGCGGCTGATCTATCTGGCCCTGGCCCACATGATCAAGTTCCGGGGCCA
CTTCCTGATCGAGGGCGACCTGAACCCCGACAACAGCGACGTGGACAAGCTGTTCATCCAGCTGGTGCAG
ACCTACAACCAGCTGTTCGAGGAAAACCCCATCAACGCCAGCGGCGTGGACGCCAAGGCCATCCTGTCTG
CCAGACTGAGCAAGAGCAGACGGCTGGAAAATCTGATCGCCCAGCTGCCCGGCGAGAAGAAGAATGGCCT
GTTCGGCAACCTGATTGCCCTGAGCCTGGGCCTGACCCCCAACTTCAAGAGCAACTTCGACCTGGCCGAG
GATGCCAAACTGCAGCTGAGCAAGGACACCTACGACGACGACCTGGACAACCTGCTGGCCCAGATCGGCG
ACCAGTACGCCGACCTGTTTCTGGCCGCCAAGAACCTGTCCGACGCCATCCTGCTGAGCGACATCCTGAG
AGTGAACACCGAGATCACCAAGGCCCCCCTGAGCGCCTCTATGATCAAGAGATACGACGAGCACCACCAG
GACCTGACCCTGCTGAAAGCTCTCGTGCGGCAGCAGCTGCCTGAGAAGTACAAAGAGATTTTCTTCGACC
AGAGCAAGAACGGCTACGCCGGCTACATTGACGGCGGAGCCAGCCAGGAAGAGTTCTACAAGTTCATCAA
GCCCATCCTGGAAAAGATGGACGGCACCGAGGAACTGCTCGTGAAGCTGAACAGAGAGGACCTGCTGCGG
AAGCAGCGGACCTTCGACAACGGCAGCATCCCCCACCAGATCCACCTGGGAGAGCTGCACGCCATTCTGC
GGCGGCAGGAAGATTTTTACCCATTCCTGAAGGACAACCGGGAAAAGATCGAGAAGATCCTGACCTTCCG
CATCCCCTACTACGTGGGCCCTCTGGCCAGGGGAAACAGCAGATTCGCCTGGATGACCAGAAAGAGCGAG
GAAACCATCACCCCCTGGAACTTCGAGGAAGTGGTGGACAAGGGCGCTTCCGCCCAGAGCTTCATCGAGC
GGATGACCAACTTCGATAAGAACCTGCCCAACGAGAAGGTGCTGCCCAAGCACAGCCTGCTGTACGAGTA
CTTCACCGTGTATAACGAGCTGACCAAAGTGAAATACGTGACCGAGGGAATGAGAAAGCCCGCCTTCCTG
AGCGGCGAGCAGAAAAAGGCCATCGTGGACCTGCTGTTCAAGACCAACCGGAAAGTGACCGTGAAGCAGC
TGAAAGAGGACTACTTCAAGAAAATCGAGTGCTTCGACTCCGTGGAAATCTCCGGCGTGGAAGATCGGTT
CAACGCCTCCCTGGGCACATACCACGATCTGCTGAAAATTATCAAGGACAAGGACTTCCTGGACAATGAG
GAAAACGAGGACATTCTGGAAGATATCGTGCTGACCCTGACACTGTTTGAGGACAGAGAGATGATCGAGG
AACGGCTGAAAACCTATGCCCACCTGTTCGACGACAAAGTGATGAAGCAGCTGAAGCGGCGGAGATACAC
CGGCTGGGGCAGGCTGAGCCGGAAGCTGATCAACGGCATCCGGGACAAGCAGTCCGGCAAGACAATCCTG
GATTTCCTGAAGTCCGACGGCTTCGCCAACAGAAACTTCATGCAGCTGATCCACGACGACAGCCTGACCT
TTAAAGAGGACATCCAGAAAGCCCAGGTGTCCGGCCAGGGCGATAGCCTGCACGAGCACATTGCCAATCT
GGCCGGCAGCCCCGCCATTAAGAAGGGCATCCTGCAGACAGTGAAGGTGGTGGACGAGCTCGTGAAAGTG
ATGGGCCGGCACAAGCCCGAGAACATCGTGATCGAAATGGCCAGAGAGAACCAGACCACCCAGAAGGGAC
AGAAGAACAGCCGCGAGAGAATGAAGCGGATCGAAGAGGGCATCAAAGAGCTGGGCAGCCAGATCCTGAA
AGAACACCCAGTGGAAAACACCCAGCTGCAGAACGAGAAGCTGTACCTGTACTACCTGCAGAATGGGCGG
GATATGTACGTGGACCAGGAACTGGACATCAACCGGCTGTYCGACTACGATGTGGACCATATCGTGCCTC
AGAGCTTTCTGAAGGACGACTCCATCGACAACAAGGTGCTGACCAGAAGCGACAAGAACCGGGGCAAGAG
CGACAACGTGCCCTCCGAAGAGGTCGTGAAGAAGATGAAGAACTACTGGCGGCAGCTGCTGAACGCCAAG
CTGATTACCCAGAGAAAGTTCGACAATCTGACCAAGGCCGAGAGAGGCGGCCTGAGCGAACTGGATAAGG
CCGGCTTCATCAAGAGACAGCTGGTGGAAACCCGGCAGATCACAAAGCACGTGGCACAGATCCTGGACTC
CCGGATGAACACTAAGTACGACGAGAATGACAAGCTGATCCGGGAAGTGAAAGTGATCACCCTGAAGTCC
AAGCTGGTGTCCGATTTCCGGAAGGATTTCCAGTTTTACAAAGTGCGCGAGATCAACAACTACCACCACG
CCCACGACGCCTACCTGAACGCCGTCGTGGGAACCGCCCTGATCAAAAAGTACCCTAAGCTGGAAAGCGA
GTTCGTGTACGGCGACTACAAGGTGTACGACGTGCGGAAGATGATCGCCAAGAGCGAGCAGGAAATCGGC
AAGGCTACCGCCAAGTACTTCTTCTACAGCAACATCATGAACTTTTTCAAGACCGAGATTACCCTGGCCA
ACGGCGAGATCCGGAAGCGGCCTCTGATCGAGACAAACGGCGAAACCGGGGAGATCGTGTGGGATAAGGG
CCGGGATTTTGCCACCGTGCGGAAAGTGCTGAGCATGCCCCAAGTGAATATCGTGAAAAAGACCGAGGTG
CAGACAGGCGGCTTCAGCAAAGAGTCTATCCTGCCCAAGAGGAACAGCGATAAGCTGATCGCCAGAAAGA
AGGACTGGGACCCTAAGAAGTACGGCGGCTTCGACAGCCCCACCGTGGCCTATTCTGTGCTGGTGGTGGC
CAAAGTGGAAAAGGGCAAGTCCAAGAAACTGAAGAGTGTGAAAGAGCTGCTGGGGATCACCATCATGGAA
AGAAGCAGCTTCGAGAAGAATCCCATCGACTTTCTGGAAGCCAAGGGCTACAAAGAAGTGAAAAAGGACC
TGATCATCAAGCTGCCTAAGTACTCCCTGTTCGAGCTGGAAAACGGCCGGAAGAGAATGCTGGCCTCTGC
CGGCGAACTGCAGAAGGGAAACGAACTGGCCCTGCCCTCCAAATATGTGAACTTCCTGTACCTGGCCAGC
CACTATGAGAAGCTGAAGGGCTCCCCCGAGGATAATGAGCAGAAACAGCTGTTTGTGGAACAGCACAAGC
ACTACCTGGACGAGATCATCGAGCAGATCAGCGAGTTCTCCAAGAGAGTGATCCTGGCCGACGCTAATCT
GGACAAAGTGCTGTCCGCCTACAACAAGCACCGGGATAAGCCCATCAGAGAGCAGGCCGAGAATATCATC
CACCTGTTTACCCTGACCAATCTGGGAGCCCCTGCCGCCTTCAAGTACTTTGACACCACCATCGACCGGA
AGAGGTACACCAGCACCAAAGAGGTGCTGGACGCCACCCTGATCCACCAGAGCATCACCGGCCTGTACGA
GACACGGATCGACCTGTCTCAGCTGGGAGGCGATTCAGGCGGATCTACTAATCTGTCAGATATTATTGAA
AAGGAGACCGGTAAGCAACTGGTTATCCAGGAATCCATCCTCATGCTCCCAGAGGAGGTGGAAGAAGTCA
TTGGGAACAAGCCGGAAAGCGATATACTCGTGCACACCGCCTACGACGAGAGCACCGACGAGAATGTCAT
GCTTCTGACTAGCGACGCCCCTGAATACAAGCCTTGGGCTCTGGTCATACAGGATAGCAACGGTGAGAAC
AAGATTAAGATGCTCTCTGGTGGTTCTCCCAAGAAGAAGAGGAAAGTCTAAGTAGGTGAGCGGCCGCGGA
TCTGGTTACCACTAAACCAGCCTCAAGAACACCCGAATGGAGTCTCTAAGCTACATAATACCAACTTACA
CTTTACAAAATGTTGTCCCCCAAAATGTAGCCATTCGTATCTGCTCCTAATAAAAAGAAAGTTTCTTCAC
ATTCTAAAAAAAAAAAAAAAAAAAAAAAAAAAAAAAAAAAAAAAAAAAAAAAAAAAAAAAAAAAAAAAAA
AAAMCCCCCCCCCCCCCCCCCTGCAGGGCCAAGTCGGCCGGTACCCAATTCGCCCTATAGTGAGTCGTAT
TACAATTCACTGGCCGTCGTTTTACAACGTCGTGACTGGGAAAACCCTGGCGTTACCCAACTTAATCGCC
TTGCAGCACATCCCCCTTTCGCCAGCTGGCGTAATAGCGAAGAGGCCCGCACCGATCGCCCTTCCCAACA
GTTGCGCAGCCTGAATGGCGAATGGCAAATTGTAAGCGTTAATATTTTGTTAAAATTCGCGTTAAATTTT
TGTTAAATCAGCTCATTTTTTAACCAATAGGCCGAAATCGGCAAAATCCCTTATAAATCAAAAGAATAGA
CCGAGATAGGGT
[37 nt withheld, positions 5893-5929]
AAAGAACGTGGACTCCAACGTCAAAGG
[49 nt withheld, positions 5957-6005]
T
[91 nt withheld, positions 6007-6097]
G
[124 nt withheld, positions 6099-6222]
CAGGTGGCACTTTTCGGGGAAATGTGCGCGGAACCCCTATTTGTTTATTTTTCTAAATACATTCAAATAT
GTATCCGCTCATGAGACAATAACCCTGATAAATGCTTCAATAATATTGAAAAAGGAAGAGTATGAGTATT
CAACATTTCCGTGTCGCCCTTATTCCCTTTTTTGCGGCATTTTGCCTTCCTGTTTTTGCTCACCCAGAAA
CGCTGGTGAAAGTAAAAGATGCTGAAGATCAGTTGGGTGCACGAGTGGGTTACATCGAACTGGATCTCAA
CAGCGGTAAGATCCTTGAGAGTTTTCGCCCCGAAGAACGTTTTCCAATGATGAGCACTTTTAAAGTTCTG
CTATGTGGCGCGGTATTATCCCGTATTGACGCCGGGCAAGAGCAACTCGGTCGCCGCATACACTATTCTC
AGAATGACTTGGTTGAGTACTCACCAGTCACAGAAAAGCATCTTACGGATGGCATGACAGTAAGAGAATT
ATGCAGTGCTGCCATAACCATGAGTGATAACACTGCGGCCAACTTACTTCTGACAACGATCGGAGGACCG
AAGGAGCTAACCGCTTTTTTGCACAACATGGGGGATCATGTAACTCGCCTTGATCGTTGGGAACCGGAGC
TGAATGAAGCCATACCAAACGACGAGCGTGACACCACGATGCCTGTAGCAATGGCAACAACGTTGCGCAA
ACTATTAACTGGCGAACTACTTACTCTAGCTTCCCGGCAACAATTAATAGACTGGATGGAGGCGGATAAA
GTTGCAGGACCACTTCTGCGCTCGGCCCTTCCGGCTGGCTGGTTTATTGCTGATAAATCTGGAGCCGGTG
AGCGTGGGTCTCGCGGTATCATTGCAGCACTGGGGCCAGATGGTAAGCCCTCCCGTATCGTAGTTATCTA
CACGACGGGGAGTCAGGCAACTATGGATGAACGAAATAGACAGATCGCTGAGATAGGTGCCTCACTGATT
AAGCATTGGTAACTGTCAGACCAAGTTTACTCATATATACTTTAGATTGATTTAAAACTTCATTTTTAAT
TTAAAAGGATCTAGGTGAAGATCCTTTTTGATAATCTCATGACCAAAATCCCTTAACGTGAGTTTTCGTT
CCACTGAGCGTCAGACCCCGTAGAAAAGATCAAAGGATCTTCTTGAGATCCTTTTTTTCTGCGCGTAATC
TGCTGCTTGCAAACAAAAAAACCACCGCTACCAGCGGTGGTTTGTTTGCCGGATCAAGAGCTACCAACTC
TTTTTCCGAAGGTAACTGGCTTCAGCAGAGCGCAGATACCAAATACTGTTCTTCTAGTGTAGCCGTAGTT
AGGCCACCACTTCAAGAACTCTGTAGCACCGCCTACATACCTCGCTCTGCTAATCCTGTTACCAGTGGCT
GCTGCCAGTGGCGATAAGTCGTGTCTTACCGGGTTGGACTCAAGACGATAGTTACCGGATAAGGCGCAGC
GGTCGGGCTGAACGGGGGGTTCGTGCACACAGCCCAGCTTGGAGCGAACGACCTACACCGAACTGAGATA
CCTACAGCGTGAGCTATGAGAAAGCGCCACGCTTCCCGAAGGGAGAAAGGCGGACAGGTATCCGGTAAGC
GGCAGGGTCGGAACAGGAGAGCGCACGAGGGAGCTTCCAGGGGGAAACGCCTGGTATCTTTATAGTCCTG
TCGGGTTTCGCCACCTCTGACTTGAGCGTCGATTTTTGTGATGCTCGTCAGGGGGGCGGAGCCTATGGAA
AAACGCCAGCAACGCGGCCTTTTTACGGTTCCTGGCCTTTTGCTGGCCTTTTGCTCACATGTTCTTTCCT
GCGTTATCCCCTGATTCTGTGGATAACCGTATTACCGCCTTTGAGTGAGCTGATACCGCTCGCCGCAGCC
GAACGACCGAGCGCAGCGAGTCAGTGAGCGAGGAAGCGGAAGAGCGCCCAATACGCAAACCGCCTCTCCC
CGCGCGTTGGCCGATTCATTAATGCAGCTGGCACGACAGGTTTCCCGACTGGAAAGCGGGCAGTGAGCGC
AACGCAATTAATGTGAGTTAGCTCACTCATTAGGCACCCCAGGCTTTACACTTTATGCTTCCGGCTCGTA
TGTTGTGTGGAATTGTGAGCGGATAACAA
